Addgene plasmid #108806: pBW2116_pCAG-PV1-GAI-L1-PhiC31-234C-NLS-BGHpA
Purpose: Expresses aa234 to C-terminus of PhiC31 integrase fused to GAI CID
Depositing lab: Wilson Wong. Depositing organization: Boston University Main Campus. Publication: High-performance chemical- and light-inducible recombinases in mammalian cells and mice. Weinberg BH, Cho JH, Agarwal Y, Pham NTH, Caraballo LD, Walkosz M, Ortega C, Trexler M, Tague N, Law B, Benman WKJ, Letendre J, Beal J, Wong WW. Nat Commun. 2019 Oct 24;10(1):4845. doi: 10.1038/s41467-019-12800-7. PubMed 31649244.
Backbone
  Vector backbone: pCAGGS
  Vector type: Mammalian Expression, Cre/Lox, Synthetic Biology
Growth in bacteria
  Bacterial resistance: Ampicillin, 100 μg/mL
  Growth temperature: 37°C
  Growth strain: NEB Stable
  Copy number: High Copy
Gene/Insert
  Gene/Insert name: PhiC31 integrase fragment aa234 to C-terminus
  Species: Synthetic
  Promoter: pCAG
  Tag / fusion protein: GAI (N terminal on insert); NLS (C terminal on insert)
  Cloning method: Restriction Enzyme; 5′ cloning site KpnI (not destroyed); 3′ cloning site EcoRI (not destroyed)
Terms and licenses: Academic/Nonprofit Terms; Industry Terms: Not Available to Industry
Depositor comments: Please visit https://www.biorxiv.org/content/10.1101/747121v1 for bioRxiv preprint.
How to cite: pBW2116_pCAG-PV1-GAI-L1-PhiC31-234C-NLS-BGHpA was a gift from Wilson Wong (Addgene plasmid # 108806 ; http://n2t.net/addgene:108806 ; RRID:Addgene_108806)
