[The description below was written by a language model from this plasmid's Addgene catalogue record and pLannotate feature annotations shown in this document.]
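Description:
pBW2116_pCAG-PV1-GAI-L1-PhiC31-234C-NLS-BGHpA is a 6.7 kb mammalian expression plasmid built on the pCAGGS backbone. It encodes one half of a split, chemically inducible PhiC31 integrase. In E. coli it is maintained as a high-copy plasmid through a ColE1/pUC-type origin and selected with ampicillin via the β-lactamase gene. The backbone also carries an SV40 origin with an adjacent SV40 poly(A) signal, and remnants of lac regulatory sequences that play no evident role in the design.

Expression is driven by the CAG promoter, annotated here as the CMV immediate-early enhancer, the chicken β-actin promoter and the chimeric β-actin/β-globin intron, which together give strong constitutive transcription in mammalian cells. The open reading frame, cloned between KpnI and EcoRI sites, begins with a fragment of the Arabidopsis GAI protein. By the naming, this is joined through a linker (L1) to PhiC31 integrase residues 234 to the C-terminus, followed by a C-terminal nuclear localization signal. The feature table annotates only the GAI portion; the integrase fragment, linker and NLS presumably lie in the unannotated stretch before the bGH poly(A) signal that terminates the transcript. Residual rabbit β-globin sequence and its poly(A) signal from pCAGGS sit further downstream. The meaning of "PV1" in the name is not stated.

GAI acts as a chemically induced dimerization domain, which in the usual gibberellin system pairs with GID1. This construct is presumably co-expressed with a complementary N-terminal PhiC31 fragment fused to the partner domain, although the record does not name that plasmid. Adding the inducer would then reconstitute integrase activity, allowing drug-controlled site-specific recombination in mammalian synthetic biology applications.
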