Features (pLannotate 1.2.2; 19 found; start..end, strand, type, name):
     46..62      -  protein_bind   lac operator: The lac repressor binds to the lac operator to inhibit transcription in E. coli. This inhibition can be relieved by adding lactose or isopropyl-β-D-thiogalactopyranoside (IPTG). lac repressor encoded by lacI
     70..100     -  promoter       lac promoter: promoter for the E. coli lac operon
    115..136     -  protein_bind   CAP binding site: CAP binding activates transcription in the presence of cAMP. E. coli catabolite activator protein
    149..188     -  CDS            lacI (fragment): lac repressor; lacI; The lac repressor binds to the lac operator to inhibit transcription in E. coli. This inhibition can be relieved by adding lactose or isopropyl-β-D-thiogalactopyranoside (IPTG).
    195..217     +  promoter       SV40 promoter (fragment): SV40 enhancer and early promoter
    221..355     +  rep_origin     SV40 ori: SV40 origin of replication
    375..509     +  polyA_signal   SV40 poly(A) signal: SV40 polyadenylation signal
    511..565     -  CDS            lacI (fragment): lac repressor; lacI; The lac repressor binds to the lac operator to inhibit transcription in E. coli. This inhibition can be relieved by adding lactose or isopropyl-β-D-thiogalactopyranoside (IPTG).
    748..1336    -  rep_origin     ori: high-copy-number ColE1/pMB1/pBR322/pUC origin of replication
   1507..2367    -  CDS            AmpR: β-lactamase; bla; confers resistance to ampicillin, carbenicillin, and related antibiotics
   2368..2472    -  promoter       AmpR promoter: bla
   2503..2882    +  enhancer       CMV enhancer: human cytomegalovirus immediate early enhancer
   2884..3159    +  promoter       chicken β-actin promoter: No description available
   3160..4175    +  intron         chimeric intron: chimera between introns from chicken β-actin and rabbit β-globin
   4310..4585    +  CDS            GAI (fragment): GAI_ARATH - Also known as RGA2 From Arabidopsis thaliana (Mouse-ear cress).
   5774..5998    +  polyA_signal   bGH poly(A) signal: bovine growth hormone polyadenylation signal
   6002..6023    +  promoter       SV40 promoter (fragment): SV40 enhancer and early promoter
   6161..6232    +  CDS            HBB (fragment): HBB_PONPY - Experimental evidence at transcript level: Swiss-Prot protein existence level 2. Involved in oxygen transport from the lung to the various peripheral tissues. From Pongo pygmaeus (Bornean orangutan).
   6303..6358    +  polyA_signal   β-globin poly(A) signal: rabbit β-globin polyadenylation signal (Gil and Proudfoot, 1987)
>Addgene plasmid #108806 | pBW2116_pCAG-PV1-GAI-L1-PhiC31-234C-NLS-BGHpA | depositor full sequence | sequence record 205087 | Full Sequence
CCCAAGCTTGGCGTAATCATGGTCATAGCTGTTTCCTGTGTGAAATTGTTATCCGCTCACAATTCCACAC
AACATACGAGCCGGAAGCATAAAGTGTAAAGCCTGGGGTGCCTAATGAGTGAGCTAACTCACATTAATTG
CGTTGCGCTCACTGCCCGCTTTCCAGTCGGGAAACCTGTCGTGCCAGCGGATCCGCATCTCAATTAGTCA
GCAACCATAGTCCCGCCCCTAACTCCGCCCAGTTCCGCCCATTCTCCGCCCCATGGCTGACTAATTTTTT
TTATTTATGCAGAGGCCGAGGCCGCCTCGGCCTCTGAGCTATTCCAGAAGTAGTGAGGAGGCTTTTTTGG
AGGCCTAGGCTTTTGCAAAAAGCTAACTTGTTTATTGCAGCTTATAATGGTTACAAATAAAGCAATAGCA
TCACAAATTTCACAAATAAAGCATTTTTTTCACTGCATTCTAGTTGTGGTTTGTCCAAACTCATCAATGT
ATCTTATCATGTCTGGATCCGCTGCATTAATGAATCGGCCAACGCGCGGGGAGAGGCGGTTTGCGTATTG
GGCGCTCTTCCGCTTCCTCGCTCACTGACTCGCTGCGCTCGGTCGTTCGGCTGCGGCGAGCGGTATCAGC
TCACTCAAAGGCGGTAATACGGTTATCCACAGAATCAGGGGATAACGCAGGAAAGAACATGTGAGCAAAA
GGCCAGCAAAAGGCCAGGAACCGTAAAAAGGCCGCGTTGCTGGCGTTTTTCCATAGGCTCCGCCCCCCTG
ACGAGCATCACAAAAATCGACGCTCAAGTCAGAGGTGGCGAAACCCGACAGGACTATAAAGATACCAGGC
GTTTCCCCCTGGAAGCTCCCTCGTGCGCTCTCCTGTTCCGACCCTGCCGCTTACCGGATACCTGTCCGCC
TTTCTCCCTTCGGGAAGCGTGGCGCTTTCTCATAGCTCACGCTGTAGGTATCTCAGTTCGGTGTAGGTCG
TTCGCTCCAAGCTGGGCTGTGTGCACGAACCCCCCGTTCAGCCCGACCGCTGCGCCTTATCCGGTAACTA
TCGTCTTGAGTCCAACCCGGTAAGACACGACTTATCGCCACTGGCAGCAGCCACTGGTAACAGGATTAGC
AGAGCGAGGTATGTAGGCGGTGCTACAGAGTTCTTGAAGTGGTGGCCTAACTACGGCTACACTAGAAGAA
CAGTATTTGGTATCTGCGCTCTGCTGAAGCCAGTTACCTTCGGAAAAAGAGTTGGTAGCTCTTGATCCGG
CAAACAAACCACCGCTGGTAGCGGTGGTTTTTTTGTTTGCAAGCAGCAGATTACGCGCAGAAAAAAAGGA
TCTCAAGAAGATCCTTTGATCTTTTCTACGGGGTCTGACGCTCAGTGGAACGAAAACTCACGTTAAGGGA
TTTTGGTCATGAGATTATCAAAAAGGATCTTCACCTAGATCCTTTTAAATTAAAAATGAAGTTTTAAATC
AATCTAAAGTATATATGAGTAAACTTGGTCTGACAGTTACCAATGCTTAATCAGTGAGGCACCTATCTCA
GCGATCTGTCTATTTCGTTCATCCATAGTTGCCTGACTCCCCGTCGTGTAGATAACTACGATACGGGAGG
GCTTACCATCTGGCCCCAGTGCTGCAATGATACCGCGAGACCCACGCTCACCGGCTCCAGATTTATCAGC
AATAAACCAGCCAGCCGGAAGGGCCGAGCGCAGAAGTGGTCCTGCAACTTTATCCGCCTCCATCCAGTCT
ATTAATTGTTGCCGGGAAGCTAGAGTAAGTAGTTCGCCAGTTAATAGTTTGCGCAACGTTGTTGCCATTG
CTACAGGCATCGTGGTGTCACGCTCGTCGTTTGGTATGGCTTCATTCAGCTCCGGTTCCCAACGATCAAG
GCGAGTTACATGATCCCCCATGTTGTGCAAAAAAGCGGTTAGCTCCTTCGGTCCTCCGATCGTTGTCAGA
AGTAAGTTGGCCGCAGTGTTATCACTCATGGTTATGGCAGCACTGCATAATTCTCTTACTGTCATGCCAT
CCGTAAGATGCTTTTCTGTGACTGGTGAGTACTCAACCAAGTCATTCTGAGAATAGTGTATGCGGCGACC
GAGTTGCTCTTGCCCGGCGTCAATACGGGATAATACCGCGCCACATAGCAGAACTTTAAAAGTGCTCATC
ATTGGAAAACGTTCTTCGGGGCGAAAACTCTCAAGGATCTTACCGCTGTTGAGATCCAGTTCGATGTAAC
CCACTCGTGCACCCAACTGATCTTCAGCATCTTTTACTTTCACCAGCGTTTCTGGGTGAGCAAAAACAGG
AAGGCAAAATGCCGCAAAAAAGGGAATAAGGGCGACACGGAAATGTTGAATACTCATACTCTTCCTTTTT
CAATATTATTGAAGCATTTATCAGGGTTATTGTCTCATGAGCGGATACATATTTGAATGTATTTAGAAAA
ATAAACAAATAGGGGTTCCGCGCACATTTCCCCGAAAAGTGCCACCTGGGTCGACATTGATTATTGACTA
GTTATTAATAGTAATCAATTACGGGGTCATTAGTTCATAGCCCATATATGGAGTTCCGCGTTACATAACT
TACGGTAAATGGCCCGCCTGGCTGACCGCCCAACGACCCCCGCCCATTGACGTCAATAATGACGTATGTT
CCCATAGTAACGCCAATAGGGACTTTCCATTGACGTCAATGGGTGGAGTATTTACGGTAAACTGCCCACT
TGGCAGTACATCAAGTGTATCATATGCCAAGTACGCCCCCTATTGACGTCAATGACGGTAAATGGCCCGC
CTGGCATTATGCCCAGTACATGACCTTATGGGACTTTCCTACTTGGCAGTACATCTACGTATTAGTCATC
GCTATTACCATGGTCGAGGTGAGCCCCACGTTCTGCTTCACTCTCCCCATCTCCCCCCCCTCCCCACCCC
CAATTTTGTATTTATTTATTTTTTAATTATTTTGTGCAGCGATGGGGGCGGGGGGGGGGGGGGCGCGCGC
CAGGCGGGGCGGGGCGGGGCGAGGGGCGGGGCGGGGCGAGGCGGAAAGGTGCGGCGGCAGCCAATCAGAG
CGGCGCGCTCCGAAAGTTTCCTTTTATGGCGAGGCGGCGGCGGCGGCGGCCCTATAAAAAGCGAAGCGCG
CGGCGGGCGGGAGTCGCTGCGTTGCCTTCGCCCCGTGCCCCGCTCCGCGCCGCCTCGCGCCGCCCGCCCC
GGCTCTGACTGACCGCGTTACTCCCACAGGTGAGCGGGCGGGACGGCCCTTCTCCTCCGGGCTGTAATTA
GCGCTTGGTTTAATGACGGCTCGTTTCTTTTCTGTGGCTGCGTGAAAGCCTTAAAGGGCTCCGGGAGGGC
CCTTTGTGCGGGGGGGAGCGGCTCGGGGGGTGCGTGCGTGTGTGTGTGCGTGGGGAGCGCCGCGTGCGGC
TCCGCGCTGCCCGGCGGCTGTGAGCGCTGCGGGCGCGGCGCGGGGCTTTGTGCGCTCCGCAGTGTGCGCG
AGGGGAGCGCGGCCGGGGGCGGTGCCCCGCGGTGCGGGGGGGGCTGCGAGGGGAACAAAGGCTGCGTGCG
GGGTGTGTGCGTGGGGGGGTGAGCAGGGGGTGTGGGCGCGGCGGTCGGGCTGTAACCCCCCCCTGCACCC
CCCTCCCCGAGTTGCTGAGCACGGCCCGGCTTCGGGTGCGGGGCTCCGTACGGGGCGTGGCGCGGGGCTC
GCCGTGCCGGGCGGGGGGTGGCGGCAGGTGGGGGTGCCGGGCGGGGCGGGGCCGCCTCGGGCCGGGGAGG
GCTCGGGGGAGGGGCGCGGCGGCCCCCGGAGCGCCGGCGGCTGTCGAGGCGCGGCGAGCCGCAGCCATTG
CCTTTTATGGTAATCGTGCGAGAGGGCGCAGGGACTTCCTTTGTCCCAAATCTGTGCGGAGCCGAAATCT
GGGAGGCGCCGCCGCACCCCCTCTAGCGGGCGCGGGGCGAAGCGGTGCGGCGCCGGCAGGAAGGAAATGG
GCGGGGAGGGCCTTCGTGCGTCGCCGCGCCGCCGTCCCCTTCTCCCTCTCCAGCCTCGGGGCTGTCCGCG
GGGGGACGGCTGCCTTCGGGGGGGACGGGGCAGGGCGGGGTTCGGCTTCTGGCGTGTGACCGGCGGCTCT
AGAGCCTCTGCTAACCATGTTCATGCCTTCTTCTTTTTCCTACAGCTCCTGGGCAACGTGCTGGTTATTG
TGCTGTCTCATCATTTTGGCAAAGAATTGATTAATTCGAGCGAAGGCGCGCCCATTACTCGCATCCATTC
TCAGGCTGTCTCGTCTCGTCTCGCACGCGTGCCGCCACCATGAAGCGGGACCACCACCATCACCATCATC
AGGACAAGAAAACCATGATGATGAACGAAGAGGACGACGGCAACGGCATGGACGAGCTGCTGGCTGTGCT
GGGCTACAAAGTGCGGAGCAGCGAGATGGCCGACGTGGCCCAGAAACTGGAACAGCTGGAAGTGATGATG
AGCAACGTGCAGGAAGATGACCTGTCCCAGCTGGCCACCGAGACAGTGCACTACAACCCCGCCGAGCTGT
ACACCTGGCTGGACTCCATGCTGACCGACCTGAACTCCGGAGGGTCTGGCTCCGGATCAAGTGGTGGCAG
CGGTACCGGCAGCCAGGCCGCCATCCACCCCGGCAGCATCACCGGCCTGTGTAAGAGAATGGACGCCGAC
GCCGTGCCCACCAGAGGCGAGACCATCGGCAAGAAAACCGCCAGCAGCGCCTGGGACCCCGCCACCGTGA
TGAGAATCCTGAGGGACCCTAGGATCGCCGGCTTCGCCGCCGAGGTGATCTACAAGAAGAAGCCCGACGG
CACCCCCACCACCAAGATCGAGGGCTACAGAATCCAGAGAGACCCCATCACCCTGAGACCTGTGGAGCTG
GACTGTGGCCCTATCATCGAGCCTGCCGAGTGGTACGAGCTGCAGGCCTGGCTGGACGGCAGAGGCAGAG
GCAAGGGCCTGAGCAGAGGCCAGGCCATCCTGAGCGCCATGGACAAGCTGTACTGTGAGTGTGGCGCCGT
GATGACCAGCAAGAGAGGCGAGGAGAGCATCAAGGACAGCTACCGGTGCCGGAGAAGAAAGGTGGTGGAC
CCCAGCGCCCCTGGCCAGCACGAGGGCACCTGTAATGTGAGCATGGCCGCCCTGGACAAGTTCGTGGCCG
AGCGGATCTTCAACAAGATCCGGCACGCCGAGGGCGACGAGGAGACCCTGGCCCTGCTGTGGGAGGCCGC
CAGAAGATTCGGCAAGCTGACCGAGGCCCCCGAGAAGAGCGGCGAGAGGGCCAACCTGGTGGCCGAGAGA
GCCGACGCCCTGAACGCCCTGGAGGAGCTGTACGAGGACAGAGCCGCCGGAGCCTATGACGGCCCTGTGG
GCAGGAAGCACTTCAGAAAGCAGCAGGCCGCCCTGACCCTGAGACAGCAGGGCGCCGAGGAAAGACTGGC
CGAGCTGGAGGCCGCCGAGGCCCCTAAGCTGCCCCTGGATCAGTGGTTCCCCGAGGATGCCGACGCCGAC
CCCACCGGCCCCAAGTCCTGGTGGGGCAGAGCCAGCGTGGACGACAAGAGGGTGTTCGTGGGCCTGTTCG
TGGATAAGATCGTGGTGACCAAGAGCACCACCGGCAGGGGCCAGGGCACCCCCATCGAGAAGAGAGCCAG
CATCACCTGGGCCAAGCCTCCCACCGACGACGACGAGGATGACGCCCAGGACGGCACCGAGGACGTGGCC
GCCCCCAAGAAAAAGCGGAAGGTGTGAGAATTCCTGTGCCTTCTAGTTGCCAGCCATCTGTTGTTTGCCC
CTCCCCCGTGCCTTCCTTGACCCTGGAAGGTGCCACTCCCACTGTCCTTTCCTAATAAAATGAGGAAATT
GCATCGCATTGTCTGAGTAGGTGTCATTCTATTCTGGGGGGTGGGGTGGGGCAGGACAGCAAGGGGGAGG
ATTGGGAAGACAATAGCAGGCATGCTGGGGATGCGGTGGGCTCTATGGCTTCTGAGGCGGAAAGAACCAG
CTGGGGCTCTAGGGGGTATCCCCACGCGCCCTGTAGCGTGTACCGCTGGGAGTTCGTAGACGGAAACAAA
CGCAGAATCCAAGCGCGGCCGCCCAGGATACATAGATTACCACAACTCCGAGCCCTTCCACCGCTAGCGC
ACTCCTCAGGTGCAGGCTGCCTATCAGAAGGTGGTGGCTGGTGTGGCCAATGCCCTGGCTCACAAATACC
ACTGAGATCTTTTTCCCTCTGCCAAAAATTATGGGGACATCATGAAGCCCCTTGAGCATCTGACTTCTGG
CTAATAAAGGAAATTTATTTTCATTGCAATAGTGTGTTGGAATTTTTTGTGTCTCTCACTCGGAAGGACA
TATGGGAGGGCAAATCATTTAAAACATCAGAATGAGTATTTGGTTTAGAGTTTGGCAACATATGCCCATA
TGCTGGCTGCCATGAACAAAGGTTGGCTATAAAGAGGTCATCAGTATATGAAACAGCCCCCTGCTGTCCA
TTCCTTATTCCATAGAAAAGCCTTGACTTGAGGTTAGATTTTTTTTATATTTTGTTTTGTGTTATTTTTT
TCTTTAACATCCCTAAAATTTTCCTTACATGTTTTACTAGCCAGATTTTTCCTCCTCTCCTGACTACTCC
CAGTCATAGCTGTCCCTCTTCTCTTATGGAGATCCCTCGACCTGCAG
