>Addgene plasmid #108806 | pBW2116_pCAG-PV1-GAI-L1-PhiC31-234C-NLS-BGHpA | addgene partial sequence | sequence record 217477 | Addgene Partial NGS Result
TGCACCCCCCTCCCCGAGTTGCTGAGCACGGCCCGGCTTCGGGTGCGGGGCTCCGTACGGGGCGTGGCGC
GGGGCTCGCCGTGCCGGGCGGGGGGTGGCGGCAGGTGGGGGTGCCGGGCGGGGCGGGGCCGCCTCGGGCC
GGGGAGGGCTCGGGGGAGGGGCGCGGCGGCCCCCGGAGCGCCGGCGGCTGTCGAGGCGCGGCGAGCCGCA
GCCATTGCCTTTTATGGTAATCGTGCGAGAGGGCGCAGGGACTTCCTTTGTCCCAAATCTGTGCGGAGCC
GAAATCTGGGAGGCGCCGCCGCACCCCCTCTAGCGGGCGCGGGGCGAAGCGGTGCGGCGCCGGCAGGAAG
GAAATGGGCGGGGAGGGCCTTCGTGCGTCGCCGCGCCGCCGTCCCCTTCTCCCTCTCCAGCCTCGGGGCT
GTCCGCGGGGGGACGGCTGCCTTCGGGGGGGACGGGGCAGGGCGGGGTTCGGCTTCTGGCGTGTGACCGG
CGGCTCTAGAGCCTCTGCTAACCATGTTCATGCCTTCTTCTTTTTCCTACAGCTCCTGGGCAACGTGCTG
GTTATTGTGCTGTCTCATCATTTTGGCAAAGAATTGATTAATTCGAGCGAAGGCGCGCCCATTACTCGCA
TCCATTCTCAGGCTGTCTCGTCTCGTCTCGCACGCGTGCCGCCACCATGAAGCGGGACCACCACCATCAC
CATCATCAGGACAAGAAAACCATGATGATGAACGAAGAGGACGACGGCAACGGCATGGACGAGCTGCTGG
CTGTGCTGGGCTACAAAGTGCGGAGCAGCGAGATGGCCGACGTGGCCCAGAAACTGGAACAGCTGGAAGT
GATGATGAGCAACGTGCAGGAAGATGACCTGTCCCAGCTGGCCACCGAGACAGTGCACTACAACCCCGCC
GAGCTGTACACCTGGCTGGACTCCATGCTGACCGACCTGAACTCCGGAGGGTCTGGCTCCGGATCAAGTG
GTGGCAGCGGTACCGGCAGCCAGGCCGCCATCCACCCCGGCAGCATCACCGGCCTGTGTAAGAGAATGGA
CGCCGACGCCGTGCCCACCAGAGGCGAGACCATCGGCAAGAAAACCGCCAGCAGCGCCTGGGACCCCGCC
ACCGTGATGAGAATCCTGAGGGACCCTAGGATCGCCGGCTTCGCCGCCGAGGTGATCTACAAGAAGAAGC
CCGACGGCACCCCCACCACCAAGATCGAGGGCTACAGAATCCAGAGAGACCCCATCACCCTGAGACCTGT
GGAGCTGGACTGTGGCCCTATCATCGAGCCTGCCGAGTGGTACGAGCTGCAGGCCTGGCTGGACGGCAGA
GGCAGAGGCAAGGGCCTGAGCAGAGGCCAGGCCATCCTGAGCGCCATGGACAAGCTGTACTGTGAGTGTG
GCGCCGTGATGACCAGCAAGAGAGGCGAGGAGAGCATCAAGGACAGCTACCGGTGCCGGAGAAGAAAGGT
GGTGGACCCCAGCGCCCCTGGCCAGCACGAGGGCACCTGTAATGTGAGCATGGCCGCCCTGGACAAGTTC
GTGGCCGAGCGGATCTTCAACAAGATCCGGCACGCCGAGGGCGACGAGGAGACCCTGGCCCTGCTGTGGG
AGGCCGCCAGAAGATTCGGCAAGCTGACCGAGGCCCCCGAGAAGAGCGGCGAGAGGGCCAACCTGGTGGC
CGAGAGAGCCGACGCCCTGAACGCCCTGGAGGAGCTGTACGAGGACAGAGCCGCCGGAGCCTATGACGGC
CCTGTGGGCAGGAAGCACTTCAGAAAGCAGCAGGCCGCCCTGACCCTGAGACAGCAGGGCGCCGAGGAAA
GACTGGCCGAGCTGGAGGCCGCCGAGGCCCCTAAGCTGCCCCTGGATCAGTGGTTCCCCGAGGATGCCGA
CGCCGACCCCACCGGCCCCAAGTCCTGGTGGGGCAGAGCCAGCGTGGACGACAAGAGGGTGTTCGTGGGC
CTGTTCGTGGATAAGATCGTGGTGACCAAGAGCACCACCGGCAGGGGCCAGGGCACCCCCATCGAGAAGA
GAGCCAGCATCACCTGGGCCAAGCCTCCCACCGACGACGACGAGGATGACGCCCAGGACGGCACCGAGGA
CGTGGCCGCCCCCAAGAAAAAGCGGAAGGTGTGAGAATTCCTGTGCCTTCTAGTTGCCAGCCATCTGTTG
TTTGCCCCTCCCCCGTGCCTTCCTTGACCCTGGAAGGTGCCACTCCCACTGTCCTTTCCTAATAAAATGA
GGAAATTGCATCGCATTGTCTGAGTAGGTGTCATTCTATTCTGGGGGGTGGGGTGGGGCAGGACAGCAAG
GGGGAGGATTGGGAAGACAATAGCAGGCATGCTGGGGATGCGGTGGGCTCTATGGCTTCTGAGGCGGAAA
GAACCAGCTGGGGCTCTAGGGGGTATCCCCACGCGCCCTGTAGCGTGTACCGCTGGGAGTTCGTAGACGG
AAACAAACGCAGAATCCAAGCGCGGCCGCCCAGGATACATAGATTACCACAACTCCGAGCCCTTCCACCG
CTAGCGCACTCCTCAGGTGCAGGCTGCCTATCAGAAGGTGGTGGCTGGTGTGGCCAATGCCCTGGCTCAC
AAATACCACTGAGATCTTTTTCCCTCTGCCAAAAATTATGGGGACATCATGAAGCCCCTTGAGCATCTGA
CTTCTGGCTAATAAAGGAAATTTATTTTCATTGCAATAGTGTGTTGGAATTTTTTGTGTCTCTCACTCGG
AAGGACATATGGGAGGGCAAATCATTTAAAACATCAGAATGAGTATTTGGTTTAGAGTTTGGCAACATAT
GCCCATATGCTGGCTGCCATGAACAAAGGTTGGCTATAAAGAGGTCATCAGTATATGAAACAGCCCCCTG
CTGTCCATTCCTTATTCCATAGAAAAGCCTTGACTTGAGGTTAGATTTTTTTTATATTTTGTTTTGTGTT
ATTTTTTTCTTTAACATCCCTAAAATTTTCCTTACATGTTTTACTAGCCAGATTTTTCCTCCTCTCCTGA
CTACTCCCAGTCATAGCTGTCCCTCTTCTCTTATGGAGATCCCTCGACCTGCAGCCCAAGCTTGGCGTAA
TCATGGTCATAGCTGTTTCCTGTGTGAAATTGTTATCCGCTCACAATTCCACACAACATACGAGCCGGAA
GCATAAAGTGTAAAGCCTGGGGTGCCTAATGAGTGAGCTAACTCACATTAATTGCGTTGCGCTCACTGCC
CGCTTTCCAGTCGGGAAACCTGTCGTGCCAGCGGATCCGCATCTCAATTAGTCAGCAACCATAGTCCCGC
CCCTAACTCCGCCCAGTTCCGCCCATTCTCCGCCCCATGGCTGACTAATTTTTTTTATTTATGCAGAGGC
CGAGGCCGCCTCGGCCTCTGAGCTATTCCAGAAGTAGTGAGGAGGCTTTTTTGGAGGCCTAGGCTTTTGC
AAAAAGCTAACTTGTTTATTGCAGCTTATAATGGTTACAAATAAAGCAATAGCATCACAAATTTCACAAA
TAAAGCATTTTTTTCACTGCATTCTAGTTGTGGTTTGTCCAAACTCATCAATGTATCTTATCATGTCTGG
ATCCGCTGCATTAATGAATCGGCCAACGCGCGGGGAGAGGCGGTTTGCGTATTGGGCGCTCTTCCGCTTC
CTCGCTCACTGACTCGCTGCGCTCGGTCGTTCGGCTGCGGCGAGCGGTATCAGCTCACTCAAAGGCGGTA
ATACGGTTATCCACAGAATCAGGGGATAACGCAGGAAAGAACATGTGAGCAAAAGGCCAGCAAAAGGCCA
GGAACCGTAAAAAGGCCGCGTTGCTGGCGTTTTTCCATAGGCTCCGCCCCCCTGACGAGCATCACAAAAA
TCGACGCTCAAGTCAGAGGTGGCGAAACCCGACAGGACTATAAAGATACCAGGCGTTTCCCCCTGGAAGC
TCCCTCGTGCGCTCTCCTGTTCCGACCCTGCCGCTTACCGGATACCTGTCCGCCTTTCTCCCTTCGGGAA
GCGTGGCGCTTTCTCATAGCTCACGCTGTAGGTATCTCAGTTCGGTGTAGGTCGTTCGCTCCAAGCTGGG
CTGTGTGCACGAACCCCCCGTTCAGCCCGACCGCTGCGCCTTATCCGGTAACTATCGTCTTGAGTCCAAC
CCGGTAAGACACGACTTATCGCCACTGGCAGCAGCCACTGGTAACAGGATTAGCAGAGCGAGGTATGTAG
GCGGTGCTACAGAGTTCTTGAAGTGGTGGCCTAACTACGGCTACACTAGAAGAACAGTATTTGGTATCTG
CGCTCTGCTGAAGCCAGTTACCTTCGGAAAAAGAGTTGGTAGCTCTTGATCCGGCAAACAAACCACCGCT
GGTAGCGGTGGTTTTTTTGTTTGCAAGCAGCAGATTACGCGCAGAAAAAAAGGATCTCAAGAAGATCCTT
TGATCTTTTCTACGGGGTCTGACGCTCAGTGGAACGAAAACTCACGTTAAGGGATTTTGGTCATGAGATT
ATCAAAAAGGATCTTCACCTAGATCCTTTTAAATTAAAAATGAAGTTTTAAATCAATCTAAAGTATATAT
GAGTAAACTTGGTCTGACAGTTACCAATGCTTAATCAGTGAGGCACCTATCTCAGCGATCTGTCTATTTC
GTTCATCCATAGTTGCCTGACTCCCCGTCGTGTAGATAACTACGATACGGGAGGGCTTACCATCTGGCCC
CAGTGCTGCAATGATACCGCGAGACCCACGCTCACCGGCTCCAGATTTATCAGCAATAAACCAGCCAGCC
GGAAGGGCCGAGCGCAGAAGTGGTCCTGCAACTTTATCCGCCTCCATCCAGTCTATTAATTGTTGCCGGG
AAGCTAGAGTAAGTAGTTCGCCAGTTAATAGTTTGCGCAACGTTGTTGCCATTGCTACAGGCATCGTGGT
GTCACGCTCGTCGTTTGGTATGGCTTCATTCAGCTCCGGTTCCCAACGATCAAGGCGAGTTACATGATCC
CCCATGTTGTGCAAAAAAGCGGTTAGCTCCTTCGGTCCTCCGATCGTTGTCAGAAGTAAGTTGGCCGCAG
TGTTATCACTCATGGTTATGGCAGCACTGCATAATTCTCTTACTGTCATGCCATCCGTAAGATGCTTTTC
TGTGACTGGTGAGTACTCAACCAAGTCATTCTGAGAATAGTGTATGCGGCGACCGAGTTGCTCTTGCCCG
GCGTCAATACGGGATAATACCGCGCCACATAGCAGAACTTTAAAAGTGCTCATCATTGGAAAACGTTCTT
CGGGGCGAAAACTCTCAAGGATCTTACCGCTGTTGAGATCCAGTTCGATGTAACCCACTCGTGCACCCAA
CTGATCTTCAGCATCTTTTACTTTCACCAGCGTTTCTGGGTGAGCAAAAACAGGAAGGCAAAATGCCGCA
AAAAAGGGAATAAGGGCGACACGGAAATGTTGAATACTCATACTCTTCCTTTTTCAATATTATTGAAGCA
TTTATCAGGGTTATTGTCTCATGAGCGGATACATATTTGAATGTATTTAGAAAAATAAACAAATAGGGGT
TCCGCGCACATTTCCCCGAAAAGTGCCACCTGGGTCGACATTGATTATTGACTAGTTATTAATAGTAATC
AATTACGGGGTCATTAGTTCATAGCCCATATATGGAGTTCCGCGTTACATAACTTACGGTAAATGGCCCG
CCTGGCTGACCGCCCAACGACCCCCGCCCATTGACGTCAATAATGACGTATGTTCCCATAGTAACGCCAA
TAGGGACTTTCCATTGACGTCAATGGGTGGAGTATTTACGGTAAACTGCCCACTTGGCAGTACATCAAGT
GTATCATATGCCAAGTACGCCCCCTATTGACGTCAATGACGGTAAATGGCCCGCCTGGCATTATGCCCAG
TACATGACCTTATGGGACTTTCCTACTTGGCAGTACATCTACGTATTAGTCATCGCTATTACCATGGTCG
AGGTGAGCCCCACGTTCTGCTTCACTCTCCCCATCTCCCCCCCCTCCCCACCCCCAA
